Addgene plasmid #137069: pUC57-BBclone1
Purpose: E. coli plasmid that contains the expression optimized genes for BB0405, BB0406, P66, BBA57, HtrA, RevA and BB0238
Depositing lab: Debra Hansen. Depositing organization: Arizona State University. Publication: Membrane directed expression in Escherichia coli of BBA57 and other virulence factors from the Lyme disease agent Borrelia burgdorferi. Robertson KE, Truong CD, Craciunescu FM, Chiu PL, Fromme P, Hansen DT. Sci Rep. 2019 Nov 26;9(1):17606. doi: 10.1038/s41598-019-53830-x. PubMed 31772280.
Backbone
  Vector backbone: pUC57
  Vector type: Bacterial Expression
Growth in bacteria
  Bacterial resistance: Ampicillin, 100 μg/mL
  Growth temperature: 37°C
  Growth strain: DH5alpha
  Copy number: High Copy
Gene/Insert 1
  Gene/Insert name: BB0405
  Species: Borrelia burgdorferi B31
  Mutation: wild-type, full-length (signal-peptide-containing) protein; DNA sequence was optimized for expression in E. coli
  GenBank ID: AAC66795.1
  Entrez Gene: BB_0405 (a.k.a. BB_0405)
  Cloning method: Ligation Independent Cloning
  Sequencing primers: 5′ CCCAGTCACGACGTTGTAAAACG
Gene/Insert 2
  Gene/Insert name: BB0406
  Species: Borrelia burgdorferi B31
  Mutation: wild-type, full-length (signal-peptide-containing) protein; DNA sequence was optimized for expression in E. coli
  GenBank ID: AAC66794.1
  Cloning method: Ligation Independent Cloning
  Sequencing primers: 5′ CTGCTGGGCAGCCCGATGAG
Gene/Insert 3
  Gene/Insert name: P66 (alt name: BB0603)
  Species: Borrelia burgdorferi B31
  Mutation: wild-type, full-length (signal-peptide-containing) protein; DNA sequence was optimized for expression in E. coli
  GenBank ID: AAC66949.1
  Cloning method: Ligation Independent Cloning
  Sequencing primers: 5′ TGACCAAACCGAGCATTCTG
Gene/Insert 4
  Gene/Insert name: BBA57
  Species: Borrelia burgdorferi B31
  Mutation: wild-type, full-length (signal-peptide-containing) protein; DNA sequence was optimized for expression in E. coli
  GenBank ID: AAC66270.1
  Cloning method: Ligation Independent Cloning
  Sequencing primers: 5′ ACCAACAACGCGGCGATTGG
Gene/Insert 5
  Gene/Insert name: HtrA (alt name: BbHtrA BB0104)
  Species: Borrelia burgdorferi B31
  Mutation: wild-type, full-length (signal-peptide-containing) protein; DNA sequence was optimized for expression in E. coli
  GenBank ID: AAC66500.2
  Cloning method: Ligation Independent Cloning
  Sequencing primers: 5′ GCAAAATCATTAACGCGACC
Gene/Insert 6
  Gene/Insert name: RevA (alt name: Bbm27 Bbp27 AAF07538.1)
  Species: Borrelia burgdorferi B31
  Mutation: wild-type, full-length (signal-peptide-containing) protein; DNA sequence was optimized for expression in E. coli
  GenBank ID: AAF07416.1
  Entrez Gene: revA (a.k.a. BB_M27)
  Cloning method: Ligation Independent Cloning
  Sequencing primers: 5′ CAGCAAAAGCGTGAGCAACC
Gene/Insert 7
  Gene/Insert name: BB0238
  Species: Borrelia burgdorferi B31
  Mutation: wild-type, full-length (signal-peptide-containing) protein; DNA sequence was optimized for expression in E. coli
  GenBank ID: AAC66635.2
  Cloning method: Ligation Independent Cloning
  Sequencing primers: 5′ GTAACGGCGATAAGATGAGC
Resource information
  A portion of this plasmid was derived from a plasmid made by: ordered from GenScript synthesis of the expression-optimized genes
Terms and licenses: Academic/Nonprofit Terms; Industry Terms: Not Available to Industry
Depositor comments: For use as a PCR template for the expression optimized genes encoding BB0405, BB0406, P66, BBA57, BbHtrA, RevA, BB0238
How to cite: pUC57-BBclone1 was a gift from Debra Hansen (Addgene plasmid # 137069 ; http://n2t.net/addgene:137069 ; RRID:Addgene_137069)
