[The description below was written by a language model from this plasmid's Addgene catalogue record and pLannotate feature annotations shown in this document.]
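Description:
pUC57-BBclone1 is a high-copy E. coli plasmid of about 9.6 kb built on the pUC57 cloning backbone. It serves as a repository for seven synthetic genes from the Lyme disease spirochete Borrelia burgdorferi strain B31. It replicates from the pUC-type ColE1/pMB1 origin and is selected with ampicillin through the β-lactamase gene (AmpR) and its native promoter. The annotated backbone also carries the usual pUC remnants: a lac promoter with its operator and CAP binding site, a fragment of lacZα interrupted by the insert, and small fragments of lacI, rop and the pBR322 bom region.

The payload comprises the coding sequences for BB0405, BB0406, P66 (BB0603), BBA57, HtrA (BbHtrA, BB0104), RevA and BB0238. Each encodes the wild-type, full-length protein with its signal peptide retained, and each DNA sequence was optimized for expression in E. coli and obtained by commercial gene synthesis. The automated feature table does not annotate any of these genes. They presumably lie in the roughly 7 kb unannotated stretch between the lacZα fragment and the lac operator, a placement consistent with the ordered series of walking sequencing primers listed for the inserts. No dedicated promoters, ribosome binding sites, tags or terminators for the individual genes are recorded.

Although the plasmid is catalogued as a bacterial expression vector, the depositor states that it is intended as a PCR template. The optimized open reading frames are amplified from it for subcloning into expression vectors, and ligation-independent cloning is the method listed. This work supports studies of membrane-directed production of B. burgdorferi virulence factors in E. coli.
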