Features (pLannotate 1.2.2; 10 found; start..end, strand, type, name):
    137..236     +  misc_feature   bom (fragment): basis of mobility region from pBR322
    242..399     -  CDS            lacZα (fragment): LacZα fragment of β-galactosidase; lacZ fragment
   7428..7444    -  protein_bind   lac operator: The lac repressor binds to the lac operator to inhibit transcription in E. coli. This inhibition can be relieved by adding lactose or isopropyl-β-D-thiogalactopyranoside (IPTG). lac repressor encoded by lacI
   7452..7482    -  promoter       lac promoter: promoter for the E. coli lac operon
   7497..7518    -  protein_bind   CAP binding site: CAP binding activates transcription in the presence of cAMP. E. coli catabolite activator protein
   7531..7623    -  CDS            lacI (fragment): lac repressor; lacI; The lac repressor binds to the lac operator to inhibit transcription in E. coli. This inhibition can be relieved by adding lactose or isopropyl-β-D-thiogalactopyranoside (IPTG).
   7806..8394    -  rep_origin     ori: high-copy-number ColE1/pMB1/pBR322/pUC origin of replication
   8565..9425    -  CDS            AmpR: β-lactamase; bla; confers resistance to ampicillin, carbenicillin, and related antibiotics
   9426..9530    -  promoter       AmpR promoter: bla
   9625..35      +  CDS            rop (fragment) (across the origin): Rop protein, which maintains plasmids at low copy number; rop
>Addgene plasmid #137069 | pUC57-BBclone1 | addgene full sequence | sequence record 275695 | Addgene NGS Result
TCGCGCGTTTCGGTGATGACGGTGAAAACCTCTGACACATGCAGCTCCCGGAGACGGTCACAGCTTGTCT
GTAAGCGGATGCCGGGAGCAGACAAGCCCGTCAGGGCGCGTCAGCGGGTGTTGGCGGGTGTCGGGGCTGG
CTTAACTATGCGGCATCAGAGCAGATTGTACTGAGAGTGCACCATATGCGGTGTGAAATACCGCACAGAT
GCGTAAGGAGAAAATACCGCATCAGGCGCCATTCGCCATTCAGGCTGCGCAACTGTTGGGAAGGGCGATC
GGTGCGGGCCTCTTCGCTATTACGCCAGCTGGCGAAAGGGGGATGTGCTGCAAGGCGATTAAGTTGGGTA
ACGCCAGGGTTTTCCCAGTCACGACGTTGTAAAACGACGGCCAGTGAATTCATGCGTATGCTGCTGGCGA
CCATCATTCTGATTCTGACCACCGGTCTGCTGGCGGCGCAGAGCAAAAGCAAGAGCATGACCGAGGACGA
TTTCGACTTTGATAAACTGCTGGCGAAAGAGGAGAGCGTGCGTCGTCTGTTTGGCATCGGTTTCGGCGTT
GGTTACCCGCTGGCGAACATCACCATTAGCGTGCCGTATGTTGACATTGATCTGGGTTACGGTGGCTTTG
TGGGCCTGAAGCCGAACAACTTCCTGCCGTATGTGGTTATGGGTGTTGATCTGCTGTTCAAAGACGAAAT
TCACAAGAACACCATGATCAGCGGTGGCATCGGCATTGGTGCGGACTGGAGCAAAGGCAGCCCGGAGAAA
AGCAACGAAAAGCTGGAGGAAGAGGAAGAGAACGAGGCGCAGCAAGTGGCGAGCCTGCAGAACCGTATTG
GTGTGGTTATCCGTCTGCCGCTGGTTATTGAATACAGCTTTCTGAAAAACATCGTGATTGGCTTCAAGGC
GGTTGCGACCATCGGCACCACCATGCTGCTGGGCAGCCCGATGAGCTTTGAGGGTGCGCGTTTCAACTTT
CTGGGCACCGGTTTCATCAAGATCTACATCATGATCAAGATCTTCAAGAAAATTTACATCCTGACCCTGG
TGCTGGGCATGGCGCACCTGAGCTTTGCGAGCGATAACTACATGGTTCGTTGCAGCAAGGAAGAGGACAG
CACCACCTGCATTGCGAAACTGAAGGAGATCAAAGAAAAGAAAAACTATGACCTGTTCAGCATGGGTATT
GGTATCGGCGACCCGATCGCGAACATTATGATCACCATTCCGTATATCAACATTGATTTTGGTTACGGTG
GCTTCATTGGCCTGAAGAGCAACAACTTTGAAAACTATCTGAACGGTGGCATCGACGTTATCTTCAAGAA
GCAGATCGGTCAATACATGAAGATCGGTGGCGGTATCGGTATTGGCGCGGATTGGAGCAAAACCAGCCTG
ATCCCGCCGAACGAAGAGGAAGAGACCGATTACGAGCGTATTGGCGCGGTGATCCGTATTCCGTTTATCA
TGGAATATAACTTCGCGAAAAACCTGAGCATTGGTTTCAAGATCTATCCGGCGGTTGGTCCGACCATCCT
GCTGACCAAACCGAGCATTCTGTTTGAGGGTATCAAGTTCAACTTCTTTGGTTTCGGCTTTATTAAATTC
GCGTTTAACATGAAGAGCCACATCCTGTACAAACTGATCATTTTTCTGACCACCAGCGCGGCGATCTTTG
CGGCGGATGCGCTGAAAGAAAAGGACATCTTCAAAATTAACCCGTGGATGCCGACCTTCGGTTTTGAGAA
CACCAGCGAATTTCGTCTGGACATGGATGAGCTGGTGCCGGGCTTCGAAAACAAAAGCAAGATCACCATT
AAACTGAAGCCGTTTGAGGCGAACCCGGAACTGGGCAAGGACGATCCGTTCAGCGCGTACATTAAAGTGG
AGGATCTGGCGCTGAAGGCGGAAGGTAAGAAAGGCGACCAATTCAAAATCGATGTTGGCGACATTACCGC
GCAGATCAACATGTACGACTTCTTTATCAAGATTAGCACCATGACCGACTTCGATTTTAACAAAGAGAGC
CTGTTCAGCTTTGCGCCGATGACCGGTTTTAAGAGCACCTACTATGGCTTCCCGAGCAACGATCGTGCGG
TTCGTGGCACCATCCTGGCGCGTGGCACCAGCAAAAACATCGGCACCATTCAACTGGGCTACAAACTGCC
GAAGCTGGACCTGACCTTTGCGATCGGTGGCACCGGCACCGGTAACCGTAACCAGGAAAACGACAAGGAT
ACCCCGTACAACAAAACCTATCAGGGCATTCTGTATGGTATCCAAGCGACCTGGAAACCGATTAAGAACC
TGCTGGATCAGAACGAGGACACCAAGAGCGTGATCGCGGAGACCCCGTTTGAACTGAACTTCGGTCTGAG
CGGCGCGTATGGTAACGAAACCTTTAACAACAGCAGCATCACCTACAGCCTGAAAGATAAGAGCGTGGTT
GGTAACGACCTGCTGAGCCCGACCCTGAGCAACAGCGCGATTCTGGCGAGCTTCGGTGCGAAATATAAGC
TGGGCCTGACCAAAATTAACGATAAGAACACCTACCTGATCCTGCAGATGGGCACCGATTTTGGTATCGA
CCCGTTCGCGAGCGACTTTAGCATTTTCGGTCACATCAGCAAGGCGGCGAACTTCAAGAAAGAGACCCCG
AGCGATCCGAACAAGAAAGCGGAAATCTTTGACCCGAACGGTAACGCGCTGAATTTCAGCAAAAACACCG
AGCTGGGCATTGCGTTTAGCACCGGCGCGAGCATCGGTTTCGCGTGGAACAAAGATACCGGCGAGAAGGA
AAGCTGGGCGATCAAGGGCAGCGATAGCTACAGCACCCGTCTGTTTGGTGAACAAGACAAGAAAAGCGGC
GTGGCGCTGGGTATTAGCTATGGCCAGAACCTGTACCGTAGCAAAGACACCGAGAAACGTCTGAAGACCA
TTAGCGAAAACGCGTTCCAAAGCCTGAACGTTGAGATCAGCAGCTATGAAGATAACAAGAAAGGTATCAT
CAACGGTCTGGGCTGGATCACCAGCATTGGCCTGTATGACATTCTGCGTCAGAAAAGCGTGGAGAACTAC
CCGACCACCATCAGCAGCACCACCGAGAACAACCAGACCGAACAAAGCAGCACCAGCACCAAGACCACCA
CCCCGAACCTGACCTTCGAGGATGCGATGAAACTGGGTCTGGCGCTGTACCTGGACTATGCGATCCCGAT
TGCGAGCATCAGCACCGAAGCGTACGTGGTTCCGTATATTGGTGCGTACATCCTGGGCCCGAGCAACAAG
CTGAGCAGCGATGCGACCAAAATCTACCTGAAGACCGGTCTGAGCCTGGAGAAACTGATTCGTTTTACCA
CCATCAGCCTGGGCTGGGACAGCAACAACATCATTGAACTGGCGAACAAGAACACCAACAACGCGGCGAT
TGGTAGCGCGTTTCTGCAATTCAAAATCGCGTACAGCGGTAGCATGAACGGCAAACTGCGTAAGGCGCTG
AAAATCGCGATTTTCACCACCCTGCTGCTGGTGATCAGCTGCAACGCGAACATGGATACCAACGACAAAA
ACAAGGCGCTGAACGAGTATAAACTGAAGAACATTAGCGAAGTTATCAAGAACAGCCTGCAGCTGGAGAG
CGACCCGAAACTGAAGAAAGAGCCGGAAAGCAACATCAACCAAAGCACCCCGCCGATCCTGGAGATTGAA
AAAATCGAGCCGGGTAAACAGGAAATGAGCCTGAAGAGCGAGTTCGGCAGCGAAAGCCTGATGCCGCTGG
AAGAGCCGGAAGAGGCGAACATGGCGAAAAGCGAAGAGGAAATTGCGAAAATCCAGGAGAAGCTGCTGCT
GATTGGTGCGAGCGATGAAATCACCGACCAGGAGCTGGGCGAAAACATGCAAAAGTTTCTGAACCCGACC
ACCGTTGAGTTCAAAATCAGCACCACCACCAACGAAACCATTCTGACCACCATCGAGGAAGAGGAAATCA
ACAACAACAAGGATAAGATCTTCGACCACAAAGAGGAGAACGTGACCCTGGGTAACAACAGCCTGGAGAA
CGCGACCCTGAACAAGAACACCATTACCCTGGCGCAGAACCAAAAATATACCACCCACCTGAAAAACGAC
GATAAGTTTATCACCAAAGAATACCTGAAGCAAGTTCGTGATAGCCTGGACAAGGCGCTGAACGCGATTA
AAAACCTGGAGACCAGCAAGGAGTTCCGTGAGCTGGAAAACCTGCCGAAAGATCAGGAGAACAGCCCGAG
CGCGAAGAAAGAGAGCACCGAAAGCAACATTAACAACACCAACACCGAGAACATCGAAATCATTAAAAAC
CGTCTGCTGGAGGAACTGAACAAGAGCGAGCTGATCTTCGAAGATACCAAAGACCCGCTGGGCACCAGCA
CCATTAAGAAAGTGATCGACGCGGCGAAGAAATGGCAGGAGAAGGAAAACAGCAGCCAAATCGACTGGGA
TCTGGGCTTCAAATTTCACCCGAACCCGAAATTTTATAACAAGCTGACCGCGCAAGAGTACAAAGTGCTG
GCGGAAAAGTTCACCAAAGTTAAGAACGAGTACAAGAACACCAAAGAGCAGCTGAAAGCGGAAAGCAAGC
TGACCACCAACAGCATCAGCAAAATCATTAACGCGACCAAGGAGTTCGCGAACCAAGTGATTAACCTGAT
CCTGCTGGTTGAGAAGAACTACCAGATGGAAAAGAAATTCTTTAGCGGTTTTCTGCTGAGCTTCCTGGCG
CTGAGCATTGGTTTCTTTATCGGCATGCACTATCTGGCGAGCAACCGTAGCAACATCGTGTTTGCGGAGG
AAAAAGATAACACCGTTCGTGCGCTGCAAGACAGCTTCCGTGAGGTGAGCAAGAAAATTCTGCCGAGCAG
CGTTGAAGTGCACGCGACCGGTGTTATTAAGCAGAGCTTTCCGATCCCGTTCTTTTTCTTTGATATGCCG
GAGTTCGACAGCGAACGTAAAAGCAACTGGGCGGGTAGCGGCGTTATCATTGGCCGTGACAGCCAGAAGA
AAAGCCTGTTTTACGTGGTTACCAACAGCCACGTGGTTGATAAGGCGACCGAGCTGGAAGTGGTTAGCTA
TGACAAGAAAAAGCACAAAGCGAAGCTGATCGGTAAAGATGAGAAAAAGGACATTGCGCTGATCAGCTTC
GAAAGCGACGATGCGACCATTAAGGTGGCGGATCTGGGCGACAGCGATAAACTGGAGATCGGTGACTGGG
TGATGGCGGTTGGCAGCCCGTTCCAATTTAGCTTCACCGTGACCGCGGGTATCGTTAGCGGTCTGCAGCG
TAGCGCGAACCCGAACCTGCAGAGCCGTAACCTGTTCATTCAAACCGATGCGGCGATCAACCGTGGTAAC
AGCGGCGGTCCGCTGGTGAACATCAAGGGTGAGGTTATCGGCATTAACGCGTGGATTGCGAGCAACAGCG
GCGGTAACATCGGTCTGGGCTTTGCGATTCCGGTGAACAACATCAAAAGCACCGTTGACTTCTTTCTGAA
GGGTAAAAAGATTGAAAGCGCGTGGCTGGGCATCAGCTTCTACCCGCTGAAAACCCGTGATAGCGAGGTG
CTGAAGAGCCTGGGTGTGGAAAGCAACGACGTTAGCGCGGCGATCATTGCGAGCCTGTATCCGGGCAGCC
CGGCGGTTAAGAGCGGTCTGCGTGCGGGCGACATCATTATGAAAGTGAACGGTGTTAGCATGAGCGTGTT
TCAAGATGTTACCAGCTATATTAGCGACTTCTACGCGGGCGAGAAGGTTAACGTGGAAATCCTGCGTGGC
AACGTGAAAAAGAACATCGAGATTGTGCTGGCGGTTCGTCCGAAAGATAAGGAGCTGAGCAGCAGCAAGA
TGCTGCCGGGTTTTGTGGTTTACCCGCTGGTTGAGGACATCAAAGCGCAGCTGAACCTGCGTAACTGGAT
TAAGGGTGTGGTTGTGGATTACATCGACAAAAACCTGGCGAGCAACATTAAAATGAAGAGCGGCGACGTG
ATCCTGAGCGTTAACAGCAAAAGCGTGAGCAACCTGCGTGAGTTCTATGATGCGCTGGAAGTTGGTAAAA
ACACCTACAAGATCCTGCGTGGCAACGACAGCTTTAAGATTACCTTCATGCGTAACAAAAACATCTTTAA
GCTGTTCTTTGCGGCGATGCTGTTCGTGATGGCGTGCAAAGCGTACGTTGAGGAGAAGAAGGAGATCGAT
AGCCTGATGGAAGACGTGCTGGCGCTGGTTAACGACAGCAGCGGCGGTAAATTCAAGGATTACAAGGACA
AGATCAACGAGCTGAAAGAAAACCTGAAGGACATCGGTAACGCGGAGCTGAAAGAAAAGCTGCTGAACCT
GCAGAACAGCTTCCAAGACAAACTGGCGGCGAAGCTGGCGGCGCTGAAGGCGGCGAAAAACACCATTGAG
AACATCACCGACAAGGATCAAGACATTAGCAAGCGTAAGATCTGGAGCGAAGCGAAACTGGTTGGTGTGA
CCGTTCCGCTGCTGGGCAGCAACACCAGCGGTAACGGCGATAAGATGAGCAAAAACGCGGTGGAGCAGAT
TGACAAGGTTATCAAATTCCTGGAGGAAGGCACCAACATGCGTCGTCTGTTCCTGCTGTATATCCTGTGC
AGCTTTGTTTTCCTGAACCTGTTTGCGCAAGGTAGCAGCAGCTACATTGACAAACAGAAGGAGCTGGCGA
TCTTCTACTATGAAGTGGGCCAACGTTACATCAACGTTGGCAAGATCAAAAAGGGCAAGCTGTTTCAGGC
GAAGGCGCTGAAAATTTACCCGGATCTGAAAAAGGGTTTCGACATCAAACTGGCGGTGAAGGAGCTGGAT
GCGCGTATTAAAGACGATAACCCGAAGGTTGTGATGCTGGAAGACATCAAGCTGGAGGAAATTCCGGGCA
TCGTTCACGAGAAGATCGAAATCAACGATTTCACCAACGCGCCGAAGATTGAGTACATCGCGCAGCGTGA
ACGTAGCAAGAACCAAGACAAGATCATCAAGTTCCAGTTCGGCAAGTTCGCGCGTGCGCTGATTAGCCGT
AACTTTGACCTGTTCGACAGCGTGATCGCGGATAAGGTGAACGTTATGGGCCAATTTGAAAGCAAAAACG
ACTTCATCAGCACCCTGAGCAGCGCGAGCAGCAAAGCGGATGCGGACGAGCTGGAATACCTGAGCGTGGA
CGATTACTATGATCTGAAGAGCCTGAAAATCAGCAAGAGCAACGACACCAGCTTCGCGGTGAACGTTAAC
GCGAAAAAGAACGACGTTACCAAAAACTTTCCGTTCTGGAAGGAGCGTCAGACCCTGATTTTTACCACCG
AAGACGATAACAACTGGTTCCTGAGCAGCATCAACAAGCTTGGCGTAATCATGGTCATAGCTGTTTCCTG
TGTGAAATTGTTATCCGCTCACAATTCCACACAACATACGAGCCGGAAGCATAAAGTGTAAAGCCTGGGG
TGCCTAATGAGTGAGCTAACTCACATTAATTGCGTTGCGCTCACTGCCCGCTTTCCAGTCGGGAAACCTG
TCGTGCCAGCTGCATTAATGAATCGGCCAACGCGCGGGGAGAGGCGGTTTGCGTATTGGGCGCTCTTCCG
CTTCCTCGCTCACTGACTCGCTGCGCTCGGTCGTTCGGCTGCGGCGAGCGGTATCAGCTCACTCAAAGGC
GGTAATACGGTTATCCACAGAATCAGGGGATAACGCAGGAAAGAACATGTGAGCAAAAGGCCAGCAAAAG
GCCAGGAACCGTAAAAAGGCCGCGTTGCTGGCGTTTTTCCATAGGCTCCGCCCCCCTGACGAGCATCACA
AAAATCGACGCTCAAGTCAGAGGTGGCGAAACCCGACAGGACTATAAAGATACCAGGCGTTTCCCCCTGG
AAGCTCCCTCGTGCGCTCTCCTGTTCCGACCCTGCCGCTTACCGGATACCTGTCCGCCTTTCTCCCTTCG
GGAAGCGTGGCGCTTTCTCATAGCTCACGCTGTAGGTATCTCAGTTCGGTGTAGGTCGTTCGCTCCAAGC
TGGGCTGTGTGCACGAACCCCCCGTTCAGCCCGACCGCTGCGCCTTATCCGGTAACTATCGTCTTGAGTC
CAACCCGGTAAGACACGACTTATCGCCACTGGCAGCAGCCACTGGTAACAGGATTAGCAGAGCGAGGTAT
GTAGGCGGTGCTACAGAGTTCTTGAAGTGGTGGCCTAACTACGGCTACACTAGAAGAACAGTATTTGGTA
TCTGCGCTCTGCTGAAGCCAGTTACCTTCGGAAAAAGAGTTGGTAGCTCTTGATCCGGCAAACAAACCAC
CGCTGGTAGCGGTGGTTTTTTTGTTTGCAAGCAGCAGATTACGCGCAGAAAAAAAGGATCTCAAGAAGAT
CCTTTGATCTTTTCTACGGGGTCTGACGCTCAGTGGAACGAAAACTCACGTTAAGGGATTTTGGTCATGA
GATTATCAAAAAGGATCTTCACCTAGATCCTTTTAAATTAAAAATGAAGTTTTAAATCAATCTAAAGTAT
ATATGAGTAAACTTGGTCTGACAGTTACCAATGCTTAATCAGTGAGGCACCTATCTCAGCGATCTGTCTA
TTTCGTTCATCCATAGTTGCCTGACTCCCCGTCGTGTAGATAACTACGATACGGGAGGGCTTACCATCTG
GCCCCAGTGCTGCAATGATACCGCGAGACCCACGCTCACCGGCTCCAGATTTATCAGCAATAAACCAGCC
AGCCGGAAGGGCCGAGCGCAGAAGTGGTCCTGCAACTTTATCCGCCTCCATCCAGTCTATTAATTGTTGC
CGGGAAGCTAGAGTAAGTAGTTCGCCAGTTAATAGTTTGCGCAACGTTGTTGCCATTGCTACAGGCATCG
TGGTGTCACGCTCGTCGTTTGGTATGGCTTCATTCAGCTCCGGTTCCCAACGATCAAGGCGAGTTACATG
ATCCCCCATGTTGTGCAAAAAAGCGGTTAGCTCCTTCGGTCCTCCGATCGTTGTCAGAAGTAAGTTGGCC
GCAGTGTTATCACTCATGGTTATGGCAGCACTGCATAATTCTCTTACTGTCATGCCATCCGTAAGATGCT
TTTCTGTGACTGGTGAGTACTCAACCAAGTCATTCTGAGAATAGTGTATGCGGCGACCGAGTTGCTCTTG
CCCGGCGTCAATACGGGATAATACCGCGCCACATAGCAGAACTTTAAAAGTGCTCATCATTGGAAAACGT
TCTTCGGGGCGAAAACTCTCAAGGATCTTACCGCTGTTGAGATCCAGTTCGATGTAACCCACTCGTGCAC
CCAACTGATCTTCAGCATCTTTTACTTTCACCAGCGTTTCTGGGTGAGCAAAAACAGGAAGGCAAAATGC
CGCAAAAAAGGGAATAAGGGCGACACGGAAATGTTGAATACTCATACTCTTCCTTTTTCAATATTATTGA
AGCATTTATCAGGGTTATTGTCTCATGAGCGGATACATATTTGAATGTATTTAGAAAAATAAACAAATAG
GGGTTCCGCGCACATTTCCCCGAAAAGTGCCACCTGACGTCTAAGAAACCATTATTATCATGACATTAAC
CTATAAAAATAGGCGTATCACGAGGCCCTTTCGTC
