>Addgene plasmid #137069 | pUC57-BBclone1 | depositor partial sequence | sequence record 265231 | pUC57-BBclone1 sequence 6984 bps
ATGCGTATGCTGCTGGCGACCATCATTCTGATTCTGACCACCGGTCTGCTGGCGGCGCAGAGCAAAAGCA
AGAGCATGACCGAGGACGATTTCGACTTTGATAAACTGCTGGCGAAAGAGGAGAGCGTGCGTCGTCTGTT
TGGCATCGGTTTCGGCGTTGGTTACCCGCTGGCGAACATCACCATTAGCGTGCCGTATGTTGACATTGAT
CTGGGTTACGGTGGCTTTGTGGGCCTGAAGCCGAACAACTTCCTGCCGTATGTGGTTATGGGTGTTGATC
TGCTGTTCAAAGACGAAATTCACAAGAACACCATGATCAGCGGTGGCATCGGCATTGGTGCGGACTGGAG
CAAAGGCAGCCCGGAGAAAAGCAACGAAAAGCTGGAGGAAGAGGAAGAGAACGAGGCGCAGCAAGTGGCG
AGCCTGCAGAACCGTATTGGTGTGGTTATCCGTCTGCCGCTGGTTATTGAATACAGCTTTCTGAAAAACA
TCGTGATTGGCTTCAAGGCGGTTGCGACCATCGGCACCACCATGCTGCTGGGCAGCCCGATGAGCTTTGA
GGGTGCGCGTTTCAACTTTCTGGGCACCGGTTTCATCAAGATCTACATCATGATCAAGATCTTCAAGAAA
ATTTACATCCTGACCCTGGTGCTGGGCATGGCGCACCTGAGCTTTGCGAGCGATAACTACATGGTTCGTT
GCAGCAAGGAAGAGGACAGCACCACCTGCATTGCGAAACTGAAGGAGATCAAAGAAAAGAAAAACTATGA
CCTGTTCAGCATGGGTATTGGTATCGGCGACCCGATCGCGAACATTATGATCACCATTCCGTATATCAAC
ATTGATTTTGGTTACGGTGGCTTCATTGGCCTGAAGAGCAACAACTTTGAAAACTATCTGAACGGTGGCA
TCGACGTTATCTTCAAGAAGCAGATCGGTCAATACATGAAGATCGGTGGCGGTATCGGTATTGGCGCGGA
TTGGAGCAAAACCAGCCTGATCCCGCCGAACGAAGAGGAAGAGACCGATTACGAGCGTATTGGCGCGGTG
ATCCGTATTCCGTTTATCATGGAATATAACTTCGCGAAAAACCTGAGCATTGGTTTCAAGATCTATCCGG
CGGTTGGTCCGACCATCCTGCTGACCAAACCGAGCATTCTGTTTGAGGGTATCAAGTTCAACTTCTTTGG
TTTCGGCTTTATTAAATTCGCGTTTAACATGAAGAGCCACATCCTGTACAAACTGATCATTTTTCTGACC
ACCAGCGCGGCGATCTTTGCGGCGGATGCGCTGAAAGAAAAGGACATCTTCAAAATTAACCCGTGGATGC
CGACCTTCGGTTTTGAGAACACCAGCGAATTTCGTCTGGACATGGATGAGCTGGTGCCGGGCTTCGAAAA
CAAAAGCAAGATCACCATTAAACTGAAGCCGTTTGAGGCGAACCCGGAACTGGGCAAGGACGATCCGTTC
AGCGCGTACATTAAAGTGGAGGATCTGGCGCTGAAGGCGGAAGGTAAGAAAGGCGACCAATTCAAAATCG
ATGTTGGCGACATTACCGCGCAGATCAACATGTACGACTTCTTTATCAAGATTAGCACCATGACCGACTT
CGATTTTAACAAAGAGAGCCTGTTCAGCTTTGCGCCGATGACCGGTTTTAAGAGCACCTACTATGGCTTC
CCGAGCAACGATCGTGCGGTTCGTGGCACCATCCTGGCGCGTGGCACCAGCAAAAACATCGGCACCATTC
AACTGGGCTACAAACTGCCGAAGCTGGACCTGACCTTTGCGATCGGTGGCACCGGCACCGGTAACCGTAA
CCAGGAAAACGACAAGGATACCCCGTACAACAAAACCTATCAGGGCATTCTGTATGGTATCCAAGCGACC
TGGAAACCGATTAAGAACCTGCTGGATCAGAACGAGGACACCAAGAGCGTGATCGCGGAGACCCCGTTTG
AACTGAACTTCGGTCTGAGCGGCGCGTATGGTAACGAAACCTTTAACAACAGCAGCATCACCTACAGCCT
GAAAGATAAGAGCGTGGTTGGTAACGACCTGCTGAGCCCGACCCTGAGCAACAGCGCGATTCTGGCGAGC
TTCGGTGCGAAATATAAGCTGGGCCTGACCAAAATTAACGATAAGAACACCTACCTGATCCTGCAGATGG
GCACCGATTTTGGTATCGACCCGTTCGCGAGCGACTTTAGCATTTTCGGTCACATCAGCAAGGCGGCGAA
CTTCAAGAAAGAGACCCCGAGCGATCCGAACAAGAAAGCGGAAATCTTTGACCCGAACGGTAACGCGCTG
AATTTCAGCAAAAACACCGAGCTGGGCATTGCGTTTAGCACCGGCGCGAGCATCGGTTTCGCGTGGAACA
AAGATACCGGCGAGAAGGAAAGCTGGGCGATCAAGGGCAGCGATAGCTACAGCACCCGTCTGTTTGGTGA
ACAAGACAAGAAAAGCGGCGTGGCGCTGGGTATTAGCTATGGCCAGAACCTGTACCGTAGCAAAGACACC
GAGAAACGTCTGAAGACCATTAGCGAAAACGCGTTCCAAAGCCTGAACGTTGAGATCAGCAGCTATGAAG
ATAACAAGAAAGGTATCATCAACGGTCTGGGCTGGATCACCAGCATTGGCCTGTATGACATTCTGCGTCA
GAAAAGCGTGGAGAACTACCCGACCACCATCAGCAGCACCACCGAGAACAACCAGACCGAACAAAGCAGC
ACCAGCACCAAGACCACCACCCCGAACCTGACCTTCGAGGATGCGATGAAACTGGGTCTGGCGCTGTACC
TGGACTATGCGATCCCGATTGCGAGCATCAGCACCGAAGCGTACGTGGTTCCGTATATTGGTGCGTACAT
CCTGGGCCCGAGCAACAAGCTGAGCAGCGATGCGACCAAAATCTACCTGAAGACCGGTCTGAGCCTGGAG
AAACTGATTCGTTTTACCACCATCAGCCTGGGCTGGGACAGCAACAACATCATTGAACTGGCGAACAAGA
ACACCAACAACGCGGCGATTGGTAGCGCGTTTCTGCAATTCAAAATCGCGTACAGCGGTAGCATGAACGG
CAAACTGCGTAAGGCGCTGAAAATCGCGATTTTCACCACCCTGCTGCTGGTGATCAGCTGCAACGCGAAC
ATGGATACCAACGACAAAAACAAGGCGCTGAACGAGTATAAACTGAAGAACATTAGCGAAGTTATCAAGA
ACAGCCTGCAGCTGGAGAGCGACCCGAAACTGAAGAAAGAGCCGGAAAGCAACATCAACCAAAGCACCCC
GCCGATCCTGGAGATTGAAAAAATCGAGCCGGGTAAACAGGAAATGAGCCTGAAGAGCGAGTTCGGCAGC
GAAAGCCTGATGCCGCTGGAAGAGCCGGAAGAGGCGAACATGGCGAAAAGCGAAGAGGAAATTGCGAAAA
TCCAGGAGAAGCTGCTGCTGATTGGTGCGAGCGATGAAATCACCGACCAGGAGCTGGGCGAAAACATGCA
AAAGTTTCTGAACCCGACCACCGTTGAGTTCAAAATCAGCACCACCACCAACGAAACCATTCTGACCACC
ATCGAGGAAGAGGAAATCAACAACAACAAGGATAAGATCTTCGACCACAAAGAGGAGAACGTGACCCTGG
GTAACAACAGCCTGGAGAACGCGACCCTGAACAAGAACACCATTACCCTGGCGCAGAACCAAAAATATAC
CACCCACCTGAAAAACGACGATAAGTTTATCACCAAAGAATACCTGAAGCAAGTTCGTGATAGCCTGGAC
AAGGCGCTGAACGCGATTAAAAACCTGGAGACCAGCAAGGAGTTCCGTGAGCTGGAAAACCTGCCGAAAG
ATCAGGAGAACAGCCCGAGCGCGAAGAAAGAGAGCACCGAAAGCAACATTAACAACACCAACACCGAGAA
CATCGAAATCATTAAAAACCGTCTGCTGGAGGAACTGAACAAGAGCGAGCTGATCTTCGAAGATACCAAA
GACCCGCTGGGCACCAGCACCATTAAGAAAGTGATCGACGCGGCGAAGAAATGGCAGGAGAAGGAAAACA
GCAGCCAAATCGACTGGGATCTGGGCTTCAAATTTCACCCGAACCCGAAATTTTATAACAAGCTGACCGC
GCAAGAGTACAAAGTGCTGGCGGAAAAGTTCACCAAAGTTAAGAACGAGTACAAGAACACCAAAGAGCAG
CTGAAAGCGGAAAGCAAGCTGACCACCAACAGCATCAGCAAAATCATTAACGCGACCAAGGAGTTCGCGA
ACCAAGTGATTAACCTGATCCTGCTGGTTGAGAAGAACTACCAGATGGAAAAGAAATTCTTTAGCGGTTT
TCTGCTGAGCTTCCTGGCGCTGAGCATTGGTTTCTTTATCGGCATGCACTATCTGGCGAGCAACCGTAGC
AACATCGTGTTTGCGGAGGAAAAAGATAACACCGTTCGTGCGCTGCAAGACAGCTTCCGTGAGGTGAGCA
AGAAAATTCTGCCGAGCAGCGTTGAAGTGCACGCGACCGGTGTTATTAAGCAGAGCTTTCCGATCCCGTT
CTTTTTCTTTGATATGCCGGAGTTCGACAGCGAACGTAAAAGCAACTGGGCGGGTAGCGGCGTTATCATT
GGCCGTGACAGCCAGAAGAAAAGCCTGTTTTACGTGGTTACCAACAGCCACGTGGTTGATAAGGCGACCG
AGCTGGAAGTGGTTAGCTATGACAAGAAAAAGCACAAAGCGAAGCTGATCGGTAAAGATGAGAAAAAGGA
CATTGCGCTGATCAGCTTCGAAAGCGACGATGCGACCATTAAGGTGGCGGATCTGGGCGACAGCGATAAA
CTGGAGATCGGTGACTGGGTGATGGCGGTTGGCAGCCCGTTCCAATTTAGCTTCACCGTGACCGCGGGTA
TCGTTAGCGGTCTGCAGCGTAGCGCGAACCCGAACCTGCAGAGCCGTAACCTGTTCATTCAAACCGATGC
GGCGATCAACCGTGGTAACAGCGGCGGTCCGCTGGTGAACATCAAGGGTGAGGTTATCGGCATTAACGCG
TGGATTGCGAGCAACAGCGGCGGTAACATCGGTCTGGGCTTTGCGATTCCGGTGAACAACATCAAAAGCA
CCGTTGACTTCTTTCTGAAGGGTAAAAAGATTGAAAGCGCGTGGCTGGGCATCAGCTTCTACCCGCTGAA
AACCCGTGATAGCGAGGTGCTGAAGAGCCTGGGTGTGGAAAGCAACGACGTTAGCGCGGCGATCATTGCG
AGCCTGTATCCGGGCAGCCCGGCGGTTAAGAGCGGTCTGCGTGCGGGCGACATCATTATGAAAGTGAACG
GTGTTAGCATGAGCGTGTTTCAAGATGTTACCAGCTATATTAGCGACTTCTACGCGGGCGAGAAGGTTAA
CGTGGAAATCCTGCGTGGCAACGTGAAAAAGAACATCGAGATTGTGCTGGCGGTTCGTCCGAAAGATAAG
GAGCTGAGCAGCAGCAAGATGCTGCCGGGTTTTGTGGTTTACCCGCTGGTTGAGGACATCAAAGCGCAGC
TGAACCTGCGTAACTGGATTAAGGGTGTGGTTGTGGATTACATCGACAAAAACCTGGCGAGCAACATTAA
AATGAAGAGCGGCGACGTGATCCTGAGCGTTAACAGCAAAAGCGTGAGCAACCTGCGTGAGTTCTATGAT
GCGCTGGAAGTTGGTAAAAACACCTACAAGATCCTGCGTGGCAACGACAGCTTTAAGATTACCTTCATGC
GTAACAAAAACATCTTTAAGCTGTTCTTTGCGGCGATGCTGTTCGTGATGGCGTGCAAAGCGTACGTTGA
GGAGAAGAAGGAGATCGATAGCCTGATGGAAGACGTGCTGGCGCTGGTTAACGACAGCAGCGGCGGTAAA
TTCAAGGATTACAAGGACAAGATCAACGAGCTGAAAGAAAACCTGAAGGACATCGGTAACGCGGAGCTGA
AAGAAAAGCTGCTGAACCTGCAGAACAGCTTCCAAGACAAACTGGCGGCGAAGCTGGCGGCGCTGAAGGC
GGCGAAAAACACCATTGAGAACATCACCGACAAGGATCAAGACATTAGCAAGCGTAAGATCTGGAGCGAA
GCGAAACTGGTTGGTGTGACCGTTCCGCTGCTGGGCAGCAACACCAGCGGTAACGGCGATAAGATGAGCA
AAAACGCGGTGGAGCAGATTGACAAGGTTATCAAATTCCTGGAGGAAGGCACCAACATGCGTCGTCTGTT
CCTGCTGTATATCCTGTGCAGCTTTGTTTTCCTGAACCTGTTTGCGCAAGGTAGCAGCAGCTACATTGAC
AAACAGAAGGAGCTGGCGATCTTCTACTATGAAGTGGGCCAACGTTACATCAACGTTGGCAAGATCAAAA
AGGGCAAGCTGTTTCAGGCGAAGGCGCTGAAAATTTACCCGGATCTGAAAAAGGGTTTCGACATCAAACT
GGCGGTGAAGGAGCTGGATGCGCGTATTAAAGACGATAACCCGAAGGTTGTGATGCTGGAAGACATCAAG
CTGGAGGAAATTCCGGGCATCGTTCACGAGAAGATCGAAATCAACGATTTCACCAACGCGCCGAAGATTG
AGTACATCGCGCAGCGTGAACGTAGCAAGAACCAAGACAAGATCATCAAGTTCCAGTTCGGCAAGTTCGC
GCGTGCGCTGATTAGCCGTAACTTTGACCTGTTCGACAGCGTGATCGCGGATAAGGTGAACGTTATGGGC
CAATTTGAAAGCAAAAACGACTTCATCAGCACCCTGAGCAGCGCGAGCAGCAAAGCGGATGCGGACGAGC
TGGAATACCTGAGCGTGGACGATTACTATGATCTGAAGAGCCTGAAAATCAGCAAGAGCAACGACACCAG
CTTCGCGGTGAACGTTAACGCGAAAAAGAACGACGTTACCAAAAACTTTCCGTTCTGGAAGGAGCGTCAG
ACCCTGATTTTTACCACCGAAGACGATAACAACTGGTTCCTGAGCAGCATCAAC
